Addgene plasmid #122464: pDONR223 SCAF4
Purpose: pDONR for Gateway cloning
Depositing lab: Jesper Svejstrup. Depositing organization: Francis Crick Institute. Publication: SCAF4 and SCAF8, mRNA Anti-Terminator Proteins. Gregersen LH, Mitter R, Ugalde AP, Nojima T, Proudfoot NJ, Agami R, Stewart A, Svejstrup JQ. Cell. 2019 May 10. pii: S0092-8674(19)30457-X. doi: 10.1016/j.cell.2019.04.038. PubMed 31104839.
Backbone
  Vector backbone: pDONR223
  Total vector size (bp): 6240
  Vector type: Gateway cloning
Growth in bacteria
  Bacterial resistance: Spectinomycin, 50 μg/mL
  Growth temperature: 37°C
  Growth strain: DH5alpha
  Copy number: High Copy
Gene/Insert
  Gene/Insert name: SCAF4
  Species: H. sapiens (human)
  Insert size (bp): 3444
  GenBank ID: NM_020706.2
  Entrez Gene: SCAF4 (a.k.a. SFRS15, SRA4)
  Cloning method: Gateway Cloning
  Sequencing primers: 5′ M13 forward; 3′ M13 reverse
Terms and licenses: Academic/Nonprofit Terms; Industry Terms: Not Available to Industry
How to cite: pDONR223 SCAF4 was a gift from Jesper Svejstrup (Addgene plasmid # 122464 ; http://n2t.net/addgene:122464 ; RRID:Addgene_122464)
