[The description below was written by a language model from this plasmid's Addgene catalogue record and pLannotate feature annotations shown in this document.]
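Description:
pDONR223 SCAF4 is a Gateway entry clone built on the pDONR223 backbone, carrying the human SCAF4 coding sequence (also known as SFRS15, SRA4 or KIAA1172) in a 6,240 bp plasmid. It is a bacterial cloning intermediate rather than an expression vector. It replicates in E. coli from a high-copy ColE1/pUC-type origin and is selected with spectinomycin through the aadA aminoglycoside adenylyltransferase gene (SmR). A fragment of a class 1 integron Pc promoter and a short remnant of a gentamicin resistance gene lie upstream of this marker. The other short annotations, lacI, lacZα and RSF ori fragments, are backbone remnants or partial matches rather than functional elements.

The SCAF4 open reading frame, about 3.4 kb, sits between attL1 and attL2 sites. These sites show that the insert has already been recombined into the donor vector. They also allow directional transfer by an LR Clonase reaction into any attR-containing destination vector, which would then supply the promoter, tags and host-specific elements. No eukaryotic promoter, epitope tag or reporter is annotated in this plasmid. rrnB T1 and T2 terminators upstream of attL1 shield the insert from read-through transcription from the backbone. A T7 promoter lies just outside attL2, pointing back towards the insert. M13 forward and reverse primer sites flanking the cassette are listed for sequence verification.

The depositor sequence and the repository's sequencing result have the same length and the same set and order of features, differing only in where numbering starts. The stated purpose is simply a source clone for Gateway cloning, and the associated publication concerns SCAF4 and SCAF8 as mRNA anti-terminator proteins.
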