Features (pLannotate 1.2.2; 13 found; start..end, strand, type, name):
      1..121     +  rep_origin     RSF ori (fragment): Plasmids containing the RSF 1030 origin of replication can be propagated in E. coli cells that contain additional plasmids with compatible origins.
    123..215     +  CDS            lacI (fragment): lac repressor; lacI; The lac repressor binds to the lac operator to inhibit transcription in E. coli. This inhibition can be relieved by adding lactose or isopropyl-β-D-thiogalactopyranoside (IPTG).
    270..297     -  terminator     rrnB T2 terminator: transcription terminator T2 from the E. coli rrnB gene
    429..472     +  terminator     rrnB T1 terminator: Escherichia coli rrnB; transcription terminator T1 from the E. coli rrnB gene
    519..555     -  CDS            lacZα (fragment): LacZα fragment of β-galactosidase; lacZ fragment
    571..670     +  protein_bind   attL1: mutant version of attL; recombination site for the Gateway® LR reaction LR Clonase™
    676..4116    +  CDS            SCAF4: SCAF4_HUMAN - Also known as KIAA1172 From Homo sapiens (Human).
   4121..4220    -  protein_bind   attL2: mutant version of attL; recombination site for the Gateway® LR reaction LR Clonase™
   4238..4256    -  promoter       T7 promoter: promoter for bacteriophage T7 RNA polymerase
   4446..4469    +  promoter       Pc promoter (fragment): intI1 (promoter lies within the coding sequence); class 1 integron promoter
   4645..4701    +  CDS            GmR (fragment): gentamycin acetyltransferase; aacC1; confers resistance to gentamycin
   4708..5499    +  CDS            SmR: aminoglycoside adenylyltransferase (Murphy, 1985); aadA; confers resistance to spectinomycin and streptomycin
   5592..6180    +  rep_origin     ori: high-copy-number ColE1/pMB1/pBR322/pUC origin of replication
>Addgene plasmid #122464 | pDONR223 SCAF4 | depositor full sequence | sequence record 233688 | pDONR223 SCAF4 sequence 6240 bps
TTCTTTCCTGCGTTATCCCCTGATTCTGTGGATAACCGTATTACCGCCTTTGAGTGAGCTGATACCGCTC
GCCGCAGCCGAACGACCGAGCGCAGCGAGTCAGTGAGCGAGGAAGCGGAAGAGCGCCCAATACGCAAACC
GCCTCTCCCCGCGCGTTGGCCGATTCATTAATGCAGCTGGCACGACAGGTTTCCCGACTGGAAAGCGGGC
AGTGAGCGCAACGCAATTAATACGCGTACCGCTAGCCAGGAAGAGTTTGTAGAAACGCAAAAAGGCCATC
CGTCAGGATGGCCTTCTGCTTAGTTTGATGCCTGGCAGTTTATGGCGGGCGTCCTGCCCGCCACCCTCCG
GGCCGTTGCTTCACAACGTTCAAATCCGCTCCCGGCGGATTTGTCCTACTCAGGAGAGCGTTCACCGACA
AACAACAGATAAAACGAAAGGCCCAGTCTTCCGACTGAGCCTTTCGTTTTATTTGATGCCTGGCAGTTCC
CTACTCTCGCGTTAACGCTAGCATGGATGTTTTCCCAGTCACGACGTTGTAAAACGACGGCCAGTCTTAA
GCTCGGGCCCCAAATAATGATTTTATTTTGACTGATAGTGACCTGTTCGTTGCAACAAATTGATGAGCAA
TGCTTTTTTATAATGCCAACTTTGTACAAAAAAGCAGGCTTCACCATGGACGCCGTCAACGCCTTCAACC
AGGAGCTCTTTTCGCTTATGGATATGAAACCTCCCATCTCTAGAGCCAAGATGATTCTCATCACTAAAGC
TGCTATTAAAGCTATTAAGCTTTATAAGCATGTAGTTCAAATAGTAGAAAAGTTCATCAAAAAGTGTAAA
CCAGAATACAAGGTTCCGGGATTATATGTAATTGACTCAATTGTGCGACAGTCTCGTCATCAGTTTGGAA
CTGATAAAGATGTTTTTGGGCCAAGATTCTCTAAAAACATAACTGCCACATTCCAATATTTATATCTTTG
TCCATCTGAAGATAAGAGTAAAATAGTTCGTGTGCTGAACCTTTGGCAAAAAAATGGAGTGTTCAAAATT
GAAATTATTCAACCTCTTTTGGACATGGCAGCGGGAACCAGTAATGCAGCCCCAGTAGCAGAAAATGTTA
CCAATAATGAAGGCTCACCTCCACCTCCAGTAAAAGTTTCTTCTGAACCTCCCACACAAGCCACTCCAAA
CTCCGTCCCAGCTGTACCACAGTTGCCCAGCTCTGATGCTTTTGCTGCTGTGGCTCAGCTGTTTCAGACA
ACTCAAGGCCAACAGCTTCAGCAGATCCTTCAGACTTTTCAACAGCCTCCAAAACCACAGTCTCCTGCCC
TTGACAATGCTGTGATGGCTCAGGTTCAGGCTATCACAGCTCAGTTAAAGACAACTCCTACACAACCATC
TGAACAAAAAGCTGCTTTCCCCCCACCTGAACAGAAAACTGCATTTGACAAGAAGTTGCTTGATAGATTT
GACTATGATGATGAGCCAGAAGCTGTGGAAGAATCAAAGAAAGAGGATACCACTGCCGTCACCACGACAG
CACCTGCTGCCGCAGTACCCCCTGCACCCACCGCCACCGTGCCTGCTGCTGCTGCACCCGCTGCTGCCTC
TCCTCCTCCTCCACAGGCACCATTTGGCTTTCCTGGAGATGGCATGCAGCAGCCAGCATACACACAGCAT
CAAAATATGGATCAGTTTCAGCCACGAATGATGGGAATACAACAGGATCCAATGCACCATCAGGTTCCAC
TTCCTCCTAATGGACAAATGCCAGGATTTGGACTTCTTCCTACACCTCCATTTCCTCCCATGGCTCAGCC
TGTGATTCCTCCAACTCCACCAGTGCAGCAGCCTTTCCAAGCTTCTTTTCAGGCACAAAATGAACCACTT
ACACAGAAGCCGCATCAGCAGGAAATGGAAGTAGAACAACCTTGTATTCAAGAGGTTAAGCGACATATGT
CTGATAACAGAAAGTCAAGATCTAGGTCAGCATCCAGGTCACCAAAAAGGAGGCGATCTAGATCTGGTTC
TAGATCTCGAAGGTCTCGGCATCGACGTTCTCGATCTCGGTCCAGGGATAGACGCCGACATTCTCCCCGA
TCTCGATCTCAAGAAAGACGGGATCGAGAAAAAGAGAGAGAACGTCGACAAAAAGGCCTCCCTCAAGTGA
AACCGGAAACTGCAAGTGTTTGCAGTACTACCCTCTGGGTGGGGCAGCTGGACAAAAGAACTACTCAGCA
GGATGTTGCCAGTCTCTTGGAAGAGTTTGGTCCAATTGAATCAATTAATATGATTCCTCCCAGGGGTTGT
GCCTATATTGTTATGGTTCATAGGCAAGATGCCTATCGTGCCCTGCAGAAACTGAGCCGAGGAAACTATA
AAGTGAACCAGAAATCCATAAAGATTGCCTGGGCCTTAAACAAAGGAATAAAGGCAGATTATAAGCAGTA
TTGGGATGTAGAACTTGGTGTTACTTATATTCCATGGGACAAAGTCAAGCCTGAGGAACTGGAGAGTTTT
TGTGAAGGAGGAATGTTGGACAGTGACACACTTAACCCAGATTGGAAAGGAATTCCTAAGAAGCCTGAAA
ATGAAGTTGCTCAAAATGGAGGTGCTGAAACCTCACACACAGAACCAGTATCACCCATACCTAAACCATT
ACCTGTGCCTGTCCCTCCTATTCCTGTTCCTGCACCTATAACAGTGCCACCTCCACAGGTCCCACCACAT
CAACCGGGTCCACCTGTAGTTGGTGCTCTCCAGCCGCCTGCTTTCACGCCTCCTCTGGGAATACCGCCTC
CAGGCTTTGGTCCTGGTGTTCCTCCTCCCCCTCCTCCTCCACCATTTTTGCGCCCAGGATTCAACCCAAT
GCATTTACCACCAGGTTTTCTGCCTCCTGGACCCCCACCTCCTATAACTCCACCAGTATCCATTCCTCCT
CCTCACACTCCACCAATAAGCATCCCAAACTCTACTATCGCTGGTATAAATGAAGACACTACAAAAGACT
TATCTATTGGAAATCCCATTCCAACAGTGGTGTCTGGGGCTAGAGGAAACGCCGAGTCTGGTGACAGCGT
GAAAATGTATGGCTCTGCCGTGCCACCTGCTGCACCCACGAATCTGCCCACCCCTCCTGTAACCCAGCCT
GTTTCACTTCTTGGCACTCAAGGAGTTGCCCCTGGTCCTGTAATTGGACTTCAGGCACCATCTACTGGTC
TTCTTGGCGCCCGGCCCGGTCTCATCCCACTCCAGCGCCCTCCAGGAATGCCCCCACCTCACTTACAGCG
GTTCCCTTTGATGCCGCCCCGTCCCATGCCACCGCACATGATGCACAGAGGCCCACCGCCAGGACCAGGG
GGCTTTGCGATGCCTCCACCTCATGGAATGAAAGGTCCCTTCCCACCGCATGGCCCCTTTGTTAGGCCTG
GTGGAATGCCAGGGCTCGGGGGCCCAGGGCCAGGCCCAGGGGGTCCTGAAGACAGAGACGGAAGGCAACA
GCCGCCGCAGCAGCCACAGCAGCAGCCACAGCCGCAGGCGCCCCAGCAACCACAGCAGCAGCAGCAGCAG
CAGCCACCACCATCACAACAGCCTCCACCAACACAGCAGCAGCCACAGCAGTTTAGAAATGATAACAGGC
AGCAGTTCAATTCAGGTAGAGACCAAGAAAGGTTTGGAAGAAGATCTTTTGGAAATAGGGTGGAAAATGA
CCGGGAACGGTATGGGAACCGTAATGATGATAGAGATAATAGTAACCGTGACAGGAGAGAGTGGGGAAGG
AGGAGCCCTGACCGGGACAGGCACAGAGACTTGGAAGAGAGAAATAGACGCTCTAGTGGGCATCGAGACA
GAGAGAGAGATTCTAGAGATAGAGAGTCTCGTAGAGAGAAGGAAGAAGCCCGAGGAAAGGAAAAGCCTGA
GGTGACAGACAGGGCAGGTGGTAACAAAACCGTTGAACCTCCCATTAGCCAAGTGGGAAATGTAGACACT
GCTTCAGAACTTGAGAAGGGGGTGTCTGAGGCTGCAGTCCTAAAGCCTTCTGAAGAGTTACCTGCTGAGG
CTACCTCATCCGTTGAACCCGAAAAGGATTCTGGCTCAGCAGCAGAGGCTCCTCGTTAGAACCCAGCTTT
CTTGTACAAAGTTGGCATTATAAGAAAGCATTGCTTATCAATTTGTTGCAACGAACAGGTCACTATCAGT
CAAAATAAAATCATTATTTGCCATCCAGCTGATATCCCCTATAGTGAGTCGTATTACATGGTCATAGCTG
TTTCCTGGCAGCTCTGGCCCGTGTCTCAAAATCTCTGATGTTACATTGCACAAGATAAAAATATATCATC
ATGCCTCCTCTAGACCAGCCAGGACAGAAATGCCTCGACTTCGCTGCTGCCCAAGGTTGCCGGGTGACGC
ACACCGTGGAAACGGATGAAGGCACGAACCCAGTGGACATAAGCCTGTTCGGTTCGTAAGCTGTAATGCA
AGTAGCGTATGCGCTCACGCAACTGGTCCAGAACCTTGACCGAACGCAGCGGTGGTAACGGCGCAGTGGC
GGTTTTCATGGCTTGTTATGACTGTTTTTTTGGGGTACAGTCTATGCCTCGGGCATCCAAGCAGCAAGCG
CGTTACGCCGTGGGTCGATGTTTGATGTTATGGAGCAGCAACGATGTTACGCAGCAGGGCAGTCGCCCTA
AAACAAAGTTAAACATCATGAGGGAAGCGGTGATCGCCGAAGTATCGACTCAACTATCAGAGGTAGTTGG
CGTCATCGAGCGCCATCTCGAACCGACGTTGCTGGCCGTACATTTGTACGGCTCCGCAGTGGATGGCGGC
CTGAAGCCACACAGTGATATTGATTTGCTGGTTACGGTGACCGTAAGGCTTGATGAAACAACGCGGCGAG
CTTTGATCAACGACCTTTTGGAAACTTCGGCTTCCCCTGGAGAGAGCGAGATTCTCCGCGCTGTAGAAGT
CACCATTGTTGTGCACGACGACATCATTCCGTGGCGTTATCCAGCTAAGCGCGAACTGCAATTTGGAGAA
TGGCAGCGCAATGACATTCTTGCAGGTATCTTCGAGCCAGCCACGATCGACATTGATCTGGCTATCTTGC
TGACAAAAGCAAGAGAACATAGCGTTGCCTTGGTAGGTCCAGCGGCGGAGGAACTCTTTGATCCGGTTCC
TGAACAGGATCTATTTGAGGCGCTAAATGAAACCTTAACGCTATGGAACTCGCCGCCCGACTGGGCTGGC
GATGAGCGAAATGTAGTGCTTACGTTGTCCCGCATTTGGTACAGCGCAGTAACCGGCAAAATCGCGCCGA
AGGATGTCGCTGCCGACTGGGCAATGGAGCGCCTGCCGGCCCAGTATCAGCCCGTCATACTTGAAGCTAG
ACAGGCTTATCTTGGACAAGAAGAAGATCGCTTGGCCTCGCGCGCAGATCAGTTGGAAGAATTTGTCCAC
TACGTGAAAGGCGAGATCACCAAGGTAGTCGGCAAATAACCCTCGAGCCACCCATGACCAAAATCCCTTA
ACGTGAGTTACGCGTCGTTCCACTGAGCGTCAGACCCCGTAGAAAAGATCAAAGGATCTTCTTGAGATCC
TTTTTTTCTGCGCGTAATCTGCTGCTTGCAAACAAAAAAACCACCGCTACCAGCGGTGGTTTGTTTGCCG
GATCAAGAGCTACCAACTCTTTTTCCGAAGGTAACTGGCTTCAGCAGAGCGCAGATACCAAATACTGTCC
TTCTAGTGTAGCCGTAGTTAGGCCACCACTTCAAGAACTCTGTAGCACCGCCTACATACCTCGCTCTGCT
AATCCTGTTACCAGTGGCTGCTGCCAGTGGCGATAAGTCGTGTCTTACCGGGTTGGACTCAAGACGATAG
TTACCGGATAAGGCGCAGCGGTCGGGCTGAACGGGGGGTTCGTGCACACAGCCCAGCTTGGAGCGAACGA
CCTACACCGAACTGAGATACCTACAGCGTGAGCATTGAGAAAGCGCCACGCTTCCCGAAGGGAGAAAGGC
GGACAGGTATCCGGTAAGCGGCAGGGTCGGAACAGGAGAGCGCACGAGGGAGCTTCCAGGGGGAAACGCC
TGGTATCTTTATAGTCCTGTCGGGTTTCGCCACCTCTGACTTGAGCGTCGATTTTTGTGATGCTCGTCAG
GGGGGCGGAGCCTATGGAAAAACGCCAGCAACGCGGCCTTTTTACGGTTCCTGGCCTTTTGCTGGCCTTT
TGCTCACATG
