Features (pLannotate 1.2.2; 12 found; start..end, strand, type, name):
   3364..3463    -  protein_bind   attL2: mutant version of attL; recombination site for the Gateway® LR reaction LR Clonase™
   3481..3499    -  promoter       T7 promoter: promoter for bacteriophage T7 RNA polymerase
   3689..3712    +  promoter       Pc promoter (fragment): intI1 (promoter lies within the coding sequence); class 1 integron promoter
   3888..3944    +  CDS            GmR (fragment): gentamycin acetyltransferase; aacC1; confers resistance to gentamycin
   3951..4742    +  CDS            SmR: aminoglycoside adenylyltransferase (Murphy, 1985); aadA; confers resistance to spectinomycin and streptomycin
   4835..5423    +  rep_origin     ori: high-copy-number ColE1/pMB1/pBR322/pUC origin of replication
   5606..5698    +  CDS            lacI (fragment): lac repressor; lacI; The lac repressor binds to the lac operator to inhibit transcription in E. coli. This inhibition can be relieved by adding lactose or isopropyl-β-D-thiogalactopyranoside (IPTG).
   5753..5780    -  terminator     rrnB T2 terminator: transcription terminator T2 from the E. coli rrnB gene
   5912..5955    +  terminator     rrnB T1 terminator: Escherichia coli rrnB; transcription terminator T1 from the E. coli rrnB gene
   6002..6038    -  CDS            lacZα (fragment): LacZα fragment of β-galactosidase; lacZ fragment
   6054..6153    +  protein_bind   attL1: mutant version of attL; recombination site for the Gateway® LR reaction LR Clonase™
   6159..3359    +  CDS            SCAF4 (across the origin): SCAF4_HUMAN - Also known as KIAA1172 From Homo sapiens (Human).
>Addgene plasmid #122464 | pDONR223 SCAF4 | addgene full sequence | sequence record 237966 | Addgene NGS Result
TCATCACTAAAGCTGCTATTAAAGCTATTAAGCTTTATAAGCATGTAGTTCAAATAGTAGAAAAGTTCAT
CAAAAAGTGTAAACCAGAATACAAGGTTCCGGGATTATATGTAATTGACTCAATTGTGCGACAGTCTCGT
CATCAGTTTGGAACTGATAAAGATGTTTTTGGGCCAAGATTCTCTAAAAACATAACTGCCACATTCCAAT
ATTTATATCTTTGTCCATCTGAAGATAAGAGTAAAATAGTTCGTGTGCTGAACCTTTGGCAAAAAAATGG
AGTGTTCAAAATTGAAATTATTCAACCTCTTTTGGACATGGCAGCGGGAACCAGTAATGCAGCCCCAGTA
GCAGAAAATGTTACCAATAATGAAGGCTCACCTCCACCTCCAGTAAAAGTTTCTTCTGAACCTCCCACAC
AAGCCACTCCAAACTCCGTCCCAGCTGTACCACAGTTGCCCAGCTCTGATGCTTTTGCTGCTGTGGCTCA
GCTGTTTCAGACAACTCAAGGCCAACAGCTTCAGCAGATCCTTCAGACTTTTCAACAGCCTCCAAAACCA
CAGTCTCCTGCCCTTGACAATGCTGTGATGGCTCAGGTTCAGGCTATCACAGCTCAGTTAAAGACAACTC
CTACACAACCATCTGAACAAAAAGCTGCTTTCCCCCCACCTGAACAGAAAACTGCATTTGACAAGAAGTT
GCTTGATAGATTTGACTATGATGATGAGCCAGAAGCTGTGGAAGAATCAAAGAAAGAGGATACCACTGCC
GTCACCACGACAGCACCTGCTGCCGCAGTACCCCCTGCACCCACCGCCACCGTGCCTGCTGCTGCTGCAC
CCGCTGCTGCCTCTCCTCCTCCTCCACAGGCACCATTTGGCTTTCCTGGAGATGGCATGCAGCAGCCAGC
ATACACACAGCATCAAAATATGGATCAGTTTCAGCCACGAATGATGGGAATACAACAGGATCCAATGCAC
CATCAGGTTCCACTTCCTCCTAATGGACAAATGCCAGGATTTGGACTTCTTCCTACACCTCCATTTCCTC
CCATGGCTCAGCCTGTGATTCCTCCAACTCCACCAGTGCAGCAGCCTTTCCAAGCTTCTTTTCAGGCACA
AAATGAACCACTTACACAGAAGCCGCATCAGCAGGAAATGGAAGTAGAACAACCTTGTATTCAAGAGGTT
AAGCGACATATGTCTGATAACAGAAAGTCAAGATCTAGGTCAGCATCCAGGTCACCAAAAAGGAGGCGAT
CTAGATCTGGTTCTAGATCTCGAAGGTCTCGGCATCGACGTTCTCGATCTCGGTCCAGGGATAGACGCCG
ACATTCTCCCCGATCTCGATCTCAAGAAAGACGGGATCGAGAAAAAGAGAGAGAACGTCGACAAAAAGGC
CTCCCTCAAGTGAAACCGGAAACTGCAAGTGTTTGCAGTACTACCCTCTGGGTGGGGCAGCTGGACAAAA
GAACTACTCAGCAGGATGTTGCCAGTCTCTTGGAAGAGTTTGGTCCAATTGAATCAATTAATATGATTCC
TCCCAGGGGTTGTGCCTATATTGTTATGGTTCATAGGCAAGATGCCTATCGTGCCCTGCAGAAACTGAGC
CGAGGAAACTATAAAGTGAACCAGAAATCCATAAAGATTGCCTGGGCCTTAAACAAAGGAATAAAGGCAG
ATTATAAGCAGTATTGGGATGTAGAACTTGGTGTTACTTATATTCCATGGGACAAAGTCAAGCCTGAGGA
ACTGGAGAGTTTTTGTGAAGGAGGAATGTTGGACAGTGACACACTTAACCCAGATTGGAAAGGAATTCCT
AAGAAGCCTGAAAATGAAGTTGCTCAAAATGGAGGTGCTGAAACCTCACACACAGAACCAGTATCACCCA
TACCTAAACCATTACCTGTGCCTGTCCCTCCTATTCCTGTTCCTGCACCTATAACAGTGCCACCTCCACA
GGTCCCACCACATCAACCGGGTCCACCTGTAGTTGGTGCTCTCCAGCCGCCTGCTTTCACGCCTCCTCTG
GGAATACCGCCTCCAGGCTTTGGTCCTGGTGTTCCTCCTCCCCCTCCTCCTCCACCATTTTTGCGCCCAG
GATTCAACCCAATGCATTTACCACCAGGTTTTCTGCCTCCTGGACCCCCACCTCCTATAACTCCACCAGT
ATCCATTCCTCCTCCTCACACTCCACCAATAAGCATCCCAAACTCTACTATCGCTGGTATAAATGAAGAC
ACTACAAAAGACTTATCTATTGGAAATCCCATTCCAACAGTGGTGTCTGGGGCTAGAGGAAACGCCGAGT
CTGGTGACAGCGTGAAAATGTATGGCTCTGCCGTGCCACCTGCTGCACCCACGAATCTGCCCACCCCTCC
TGTAACCCAGCCTGTTTCACTTCTTGGCACTCAAGGAGTTGCCCCTGGTCCTGTAATTGGACTTCAGGCA
CCATCTACTGGTCTTCTTGGCGCCCGGCCCGGTCTCATCCCACTCCAGCGCCCTCCAGGAATGCCCCCAC
CTCACTTACAGCGGTTCCCTTTGATGCCGCCCCGTCCCATGCCACCGCACATGATGCACAGAGGCCCACC
GCCAGGACCAGGGGGCTTTGCGATGCCTCCACCTCATGGAATGAAAGGTCCCTTCCCACCGCATGGCCCC
TTTGTTAGGCCTGGTGGAATGCCAGGGCTCGGGGGCCCAGGGCCAGGCCCAGGGGGTCCTGAAGACAGAG
ACGGAAGGCAACAGCCGCCGCAGCAGCCACAGCAGCAGCCACAGCCGCAGGCGCCCCAGCAACCACAGCA
GCAGCAGCAGCAGCAGCCACCACCATCACAACAGCCTCCACCAACACAGCAGCAGCCACAGCAGTTTAGA
AATGATAACAGGCAGCAGTTCAATTCAGGTAGAGACCAAGAAAGGTTTGGAAGAAGATCTTTTGGAAATA
GGGTGGAAAATGACCGGGAACGGTATGGGAACCGTAATGATGATAGAGATAATAGTAACCGTGACAGGAG
AGAGTGGGGAAGGAGGAGCCCTGACCGGGACAGGCACAGAGACTTGGAAGAGAGAAATAGACGCTCTAGT
GGGCATCGAGACAGAGAGAGAGATTCTAGAGATAGAGAGTCTCGTAGAGAGAAGGAAGAAGCCCGAGGAA
AGGAAAAGCCTGAGGTGACAGACAGGGCAGGTGGTAACAAAACCGTTGAACCTCCCATTAGCCAAGTGGG
AAATGTAGACACTGCTTCAGAACTTGAGAAGGGGGTGTCTGAGGCTGCAGTCCTAAAGCCTTCTGAAGAG
TTACCTGCTGAGGCTACCTCATCCGTTGAACCCGAAAAGGATTCTGGCTCAGCAGCAGAGGCTCCTCGTT
AAAACCCAGCTTTCTTGTACAAAGTTGGCATTATAAGAAAGCATTGCTTATCAATTTGTTGCAACGAACA
GGTCACTATCAGTCAAAATAAAATCATTATTTGCCATCCAGCTGATATCCCCTATAGTGAGTCGTATTAC
ATGGTCATAGCTGTTTCCTGGCAGCTCTGGCCCGTGTCTCAAAATCTCTGATGTTACATTGCACAAGATA
AAAATATATCATCATGCCTCCTCTAGACCAGCCAGGACAGAAATGCCTCGACTTCGCTGCTACCCAAGGT
TGCCGGGTGACGCACACCGTGGAAACGGATGAAGGCACGAACCCAGTGGACATAAGCCTGTTCGGTTCGT
AAGCTGTAATGCAAGTAGCGTATGCGCTCACGCAACTGGTCCAGAACCTTGACCGAACGCAGCGGTGGTA
ACGGCGCAGTGGCGGTTTTCATGGCTTGTTATGACTGTTTTTTTGGGGTACAGTCTATGCCTCGGGCATC
CAAGCAGCAAGCGCGTTACGCCGTGGGTCGATGTTTGATGTTATGGAGCAGCAACGATGTTACGCAGCAG
GGCAGTCGCCCTAAAACAAAGTTAAACATTATGAGGGAAGCGGTGATCGCCGAAGTATCGACTCAACTAT
CAGAGGTAGTTGGCGTCATCGAGCGCCATCTCGAACCGACGTTGCTGGCCGTACATTTGTACGGCTCCGC
AGTGGATGGCGGCCTGAAGCCACACAGTGATATTGATTTGCTGGTTACGGTGACCGTAAGGCTTGATGAA
ACAACGCGGCGAGCTTTGATCAACGACCTTTTGGAAACTTCGGCTTCCCCTGGAGAGAGCGAGATTCTCC
GCGCTGTAGAAGTCACCATTGTTGTGCACGACGACATCATTCCGTGGCGTTATCCAGCTAAGCGCGAACT
GCAATTTGGAGAATGGCAGCGCAATGACATTCTTGCAGGTATCTTCGAGCCAGCCACGATCGACATTGAT
CTGGCTATCTTGCTGACAAAAGCAAGAGAACATAGCGTTGCCTTGGTAGGTCCAGCGGCGGAGGAACTCT
TTGATCCGGTTCCTGAACAGGATCTATTTGAGGCGCTAAATGAAACCTTAACGCTATGGAACTCGCCGCC
CGACTGGGCTGGCGATGAGCGAAATGTAGTGCTTACGTTGTCCCGCATTTGGTACAGCGCAGTAACCGGC
AAAATCGCGCCGAAGGATGTCGCTGCCGACTGGGCAATGGAGCGCCTGCCGGCCCAGTATCAGCCCGTCA
TACTTGAAGCTAGACAGGCTTATCTTGGACAAGAAGAAGATCGCTTGGCCTCGCGCGCAGATCAGTTGGA
AGAATTTGTCCACTACGTGAAAGGCGAGATCACCAAGGTAGTCGGCAAATAACCCTCGAGCCACCCATGA
CCAAAATCCCTTAACGTGAGTTACGCGTCGTTCCACTGAGCGTCAGACCCCGTAGAAAAGATCAAAGGAT
CTTCTTGAGATCCTTTTTTTCTGCGCGTAATCTGCTGCTTGCAAACAAAAAAACCACCGCTACCAGCGGT
GGTTTGTTTGCCGGATCAAGAGCTACCAACTCTTTTTCCGAAGGTAACTGGCTTCAGCAGAGCGCAGATA
CCAAATACTGTTCTTCTAGTGTAGCCGTAGTTAGGCCACCACTTCAAGAACTCTGTAGCACCGCCTACAT
ACCTCGCTCTGCTAATCCTGTTACCAGTGGCTGCTGCCAGTGGCGATAAGTCGTGTCTTACCGGGTTGGA
CTCAAGACGATAGTTACCGGATAAGGCGCAGCGGTCGGGCTGAACGGGGGGTTCGTGCACACAGCCCAGC
TTGGAGCGAACGACCTACACCGAACTGAGATACCTACAGCGTGAGCTATGAGAAAGCGCCACGCTTCCCG
AAGGGAGAAAGGCGGACAGGTATCCGGTAAGCGGCAGGGTCGGAACAGGAGAGCGCACGAGGGAGCTTCC
AGGGGGAAACGCCTGGTATCTTTATAGTCCTGTCGGGTTTCGCCACCTCTGACTTGAGCGTCGATTTTTG
TGATGCTCGTCAGGGGGGCGGAGCCTATGGAAAAACGCCAGCAACGCGGCCTTTTTACGGTTCCTGGCCT
TTTGCTGGCCTTTTGCTCACATGTTCTTTCCTGCGTTATCCCCTGATTCTGTGGATAACCGTATTACCGC
CTTTGAGTGAGCTGATACCGCTCGCCGCAGCCGAACGACCGAGCGCAGCGAGTCAGTGAGCGAGGAAGCG
GAAGAGCGCCCAATACGCAAACCGCCTCTCCCCGCGCGTTGGCCGATTCATTAATGCAGCTGGCACGACA
GGTTTCCCGACTGGAAAGCGGGCAGTGAGCGCAACGCAATTAATACGCGTACCGCTAGCCAGGAAGAGTT
TGTAGAAACGCAAAAAGGCCATCCGTCAGGATGGCCTTCTGCTTAGTTTGATGCCTGGCAGTTTATGGCG
GGCGTCCTGCCCGCCACCCTCCGGGCCGTTGCTTCACAACGTTCAAATCCGCTCCCGGCGGATTTGTCCT
ACTCAGGAGAGCGTTCACCGACAAACAACAGATAAAACGAAAGGCCCAGTCTTCCGACTGAGCCTTTCGT
TTTATTTGATGCCTGGCAGTTCCCTACTCTCGCGTTAACGCTAGCATGGATGTTTTCCCAGTCACGACGT
TGTAAAACGACGGCCAGTCTTAAGCTCGGGCCCCAAATAATGATTTTATTTTGACTGATAGTGACCTGTT
CGTTGCAACAAATTGATGAGCAATGCTTTTTTATAATGCCAACTTTGTACAAAAAAGCAGGCTTCACCAT
GGACGCCGTCAACGCCTTCAACCAGGAGCTCTTTTCGCTTATGGATATGAAACCTCCCATCTCTAGAGCC
AAGATGATTC
